Addgene plasmid #42390: SPG7A
Purpose: Bacterial expression for structure determination; may not be full ORF
Depositing lab: Nicola Burgess-Brown. Depositing organization: University of Oxford.
Backbone
  Vector backbone: pNIC28-Bsa4
  Backbone manufacturer: SGC
  Vector type: Bacterial Expression
Growth in bacteria
  Bacterial resistance: Kanamycin, 50 μg/mL
  Growth temperature: 37°C
  Growth strain: Mach1 ;
  Copy number: High Copy
Gene/Insert
  Gene/Insert name: SPG7A (alt names: SPG7; gi|62020635; PDB:2QZ4)
  Species: H. sapiens (human)
  Insert size (bp): 883
  Mutation: See Comments
  GenBank ID: SPG7 gi|62020635
  Entrez Gene: SPG7 (a.k.a. CAR, CMAR, PGN, SPG5C)
  Tag / fusion protein: His6-TEV (N terminal on insert)
  Cloning method: Ligation Independent Cloning
  Sequencing primers: 5′ T7; 3′ T7-term
Terms and licenses: Academic/Nonprofit Terms; Industry Terms: Not Available to Industry
Depositor comments: http://www.thesgc.org/structures/2QZ4/ Use BL21(DE3)-R3-pRARE2 strain for expression.
How to cite: SPG7A was a gift from Nicola Burgess-Brown (Addgene plasmid # 42390 ; http://n2t.net/addgene:42390 ; RRID:Addgene_42390)
