[The description below was written by a language model from this plasmid's Addgene catalogue record.]
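Description:
SPG7A is a bacterial expression plasmid built on the pNIC28-Bsa4 backbone from the Structural Genomics Consortium, designed to produce a fragment of the human SPG7 protein in E. coli for structure determination. The plasmid is maintained at high copy number under kanamycin selection. The record does not include a feature table, so the origin of replication and the promoter are not explicitly listed. However, the T7 and T7-terminator sequencing primers and the depositor's recommendation of a DE3 lysogen expression strain supplying rare tRNAs are consistent with a T7 polymerase-driven expression cassette.

The insert is an 883 bp segment of human SPG7 (also known as paraplegin, with aliases CAR, CMAR, PGN and SPG5C), introduced by ligation-independent cloning. The stated purpose notes that the construct may not carry the full open reading frame, and the insert size indicates a truncated domain construct rather than the whole protein; the exact boundaries are not stated. The mutation field simply points to the depositor comments, which do not spell out any specific sequence changes. The coding region is fused at its N terminus to a hexahistidine tag followed by a TEV protease cleavage site. This allows the recombinant protein to be captured by immobilised metal affinity chromatography and the tag then removed by TEV digestion to leave near-native protein.

The construct is linked to a deposited Protein Data Bank structure, so it has already yielded protein suitable for structural work. It is typically used to overexpress and purify this SPG7 fragment for crystallography or for related biochemical and biophysical studies.
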