>Addgene plasmid #42390 | SPG7A | depositor partial sequence | sequence record 57223 | SPG7A sequence 883 bps
CATATGCACCATCATCATCATCATTCTTCTGGTGTAGATCTGGGTACCGAGAACCTGTACTTCCAATCCA
TGGGAGTCAGCTTCAAAGACGTGGCAGGAATGCACGAAGCCAAACTGGAAGTCCGCGAGTTTGTGGATTA
TCTGAAGAGCCCAGAACGCTTCCTCCAGCTTGGCGCCAAGGTCCCAAAGGGCGCACTGCTGCTCGGCCCC
CCCGGCTGTGGGAAGACGCTGCTGGCCAAGGCGGTGGCCACGGAGGCTCAGGTGCCCTTCCTGGCGATGG
CCGGCGCAGAGTTCGTGGAGGTCATTGGAGGCCTCGGCGCTGCCCGTGTGCGGAGCCTCTTTAAGGAAGC
CCGAGCCCGGGCCCCCTGCATCGTCTACATCGATGAGATCGACGCGGTGGGCAAGAAGCGCTCCACCACC
ATGTCCGGCTTCTCCAACACGGAGGAGGAGCAGACGCTCAACCAGCTTCTGGTAGAAATGGATGGAATGG
GTACCACAGACCATGTCATCGTCCTGGCGTCCACGAACCGAGCTGACATTTTGGACGGTGCTCTGATGAG
GCCAGGCCGACTGGACCGGCACGTCTTCATTGATCTCCCCACGCTGCAGGAGAGGCGGGAGATTTTTGAG
CAGCACCTGAAGAGCCTGAAGCTGACCCAGTCCAGCACCTTTTACTCCCAGCGTCTGGCAGAGCTGACAC
CAGGATTCAGTGGGGCTGACATCGCCAACATCTGCAATGAGGCTGCGCTGCACGCGGCGCGGGAGGGACA
CACTTCCGTGCACACTCTCAACTTCGAGTACGCCGTGGAGCGCGTCCTCGCAGGGACTGCCAAAAAGAGT
AAGATCCTGTCCAAGTGACAGTAAAGGTGGATACGGATCCGAA
