>Addgene plasmid #42390 | SPG7A | addgene partial sequence | sequence record 60371 | T7 5'-TAATACGACTCACTATAGGG-3'
CCTCTAGAAATAATTTTGTTTAACTTTAAGAAGGAGATATACATATGCACCATCATCATCATCATTCTTC
TGGTGTAGATCTGGGTACCGAGAACCTGTACTTCCAATCCATGGGAGTCAGCTTCAAAGACGTGGCAGGA
ATGCACGAAGCCAAACTGGAAGTCCGCGAGTTTGTGGATTATCTGAAGAGCCCAGAACGCTTCCTCCAGC
TTGGCGCCAAGGTCCCAAAGGGCGCACTGCTGCTCGGCCCCCCCGGCTGTGGGAAGACGCTGCTGGCCAA
GGCGGTGGCCACGGAGGCTCAGGTGCCCTTCCTGGCGATGGCCGGCGCAGAGTTCGTGGAGGTCATTGGA
GGCCTCGGCGCTGCCCGTGTGCGGAGCCTCTTTAAGGAAGCCCGAGCCCGGGCCCCCTGCATCGTCTACA
TCGATGAGATCGACGCGGTGGGCAAGAAGCGCTCCACCACCATGTCCGGCTTCTCCAACACGGAGGAGGA
GCAGACGCTCAACCAGCTTCTGGTAGAAATGGATGGAATGGGTACCACAGACCATGTCATCGTCCTGGCG
TCCACGAACCGAGCTGACATTTTGGACGGTGCTCTGATGAGGCCAGGCCGACTGGACCGGCACGTCTTCA
TTGATCTCCCCACGCTGCAGGAGAGGCGGGAGATTTTTGAGCAGCACCTGAAGAGCCTGAAGCTGACCCA
GTCCAGCACCTTTTACTCCCAGCGTCTGGCAGAGCTGACACCAGGATTCAGTGGGGCTGACATCGCCAAC
ATCTGCAATGAGGCTGCGCTGCACGCGGCGCGGGAGGGACACACTTCCGTGCACACTCTCAACTTCGAGT
ACGCCGTGGAGCGCGTCCTCGCAGGGACTGCCAAAAAGAGTAAGATCCTGTCCAAGTGACAGTAAAGGTG
GATACGGATCCG
